Addgene plasmid #84137: pFGC5941-PacI-ath-STTM419
Purpose: target miRNA419 for destruction in Arabidopsis thaliana
Depositing lab: Guiliang Tang. Depositing organization: Michigan Technological University. Publication: Construction of short tandem target mimic (STTM) to block the functions of plant and animal microRNAs. Tang G, Yan J, Gu Y, Qiao M, Fan R, Mao Y, Tang X. Methods. 2012 Oct;58(2):118-25. doi: 10.1016/j.ymeth.2012.10.006. Epub 2012 Oct 23. PubMed 23098881.
Backbone
  Vector backbone: pFGC5941-PacI
  Backbone manufacturer: Guiliang Tang (Addgene plasmid # 44182)
  Backbone size w/o insert (bp): 8608
  Vector type: Plant Expression
  Selectable markers: Basta
Growth in bacteria
  Bacterial resistance: Chloramphenicol and Kanamycin, 25 & 50 μg/mL
  Growth temperature: 37°C
  Growth strain: DH5alpha
  Copy number: High Copy
Gene/Insert
  Gene/Insert name: STTM419
  Species: A. thaliana (mustard weed)
  Insert size (bp): 2846
  Promoter: 2x35S
  Cloning method: Restriction Enzyme; 5′ cloning site PacI (not destroyed); 3′ cloning site PacI (not destroyed)
  Sequencing primers: 5′ CACTATCCTTCGCAAGACCCTTCC; 3′ CAACACATGAGCGAAACCCTATAA
Terms and licenses: Academic/Nonprofit Terms; Industry Terms: Not Available to Industry
Depositor comments: The insert within this plasmid contains a 2x35S promoter, STTM, T35S and CmR. The STTM sequence in the plasmid contains discrepancies compared to the reference sequence. According to the depositing lab, these mutations should not affect plasmid function.
How to cite: pFGC5941-PacI-ath-STTM419 was a gift from Guiliang Tang (Addgene plasmid # 84137 ; http://n2t.net/addgene:84137 ; RRID:Addgene_84137)
