[The description below was written by a language model from this plasmid's Addgene catalogue record and pLannotate feature annotations shown in this document.]
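Description:
pFGC5941-PacI-ath-STTM419 is a plant expression binary vector built on the pFGC5941-PacI backbone and designed to knock down miR419 function in Arabidopsis thaliana using the short tandem target mimic (STTM) approach. Its T-DNA is delimited by nopaline-type left and right border repeats, so the intended delivery route is presumably Agrobacterium-mediated transformation. Outside the borders, the pVS1 oriV with its RepA and StaA genes supports replication and stable maintenance in Agrobacterium. A ColE1/pBR322-type origin with the bom site serves for high-copy propagation in E. coli, and a backbone KanR gene provides kanamycin selection.

The payload is a cassette of about 2.8 kb cloned into the PacI site, described by the depositor as containing a 2x35S promoter, the STTM, a 35S terminator and a chloramphenicol resistance gene. In the annotated sequence, a partial CaMV 35S copy lies just upstream of a full CaMV 35S promoter across the circular junction, consistent with the duplicated promoter. The STTM itself is not annotated but would lie in the gap between the promoter and the CaMV poly(A) signal. An STTM transcript carries two non-cleavable miRNA binding sites joined by a short spacer, which sequesters the target miRNA and triggers its degradation. The CmR gene travels with the cassette, so bacteria are selected on both chloramphenicol and kanamycin, which helps recover clones carrying the insert.

Also within the T-DNA, a bar gene driven by the mannopine synthase promoter and terminator confers Basta (phosphinothricin) resistance for selecting transformed plants. An OCS terminator and short lacZα/MCS remnants persist from the parental vector. The depositor notes that the STTM sequence differs from the reference at some positions, but these changes are not expected to affect function.
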