Features (pLannotate 1.2.2; 29 found; start..end, strand, type, name):
      1..346     +  promoter       CaMV 35S promoter: strong constitutive promoter from cauliflower mosaic virus
    298..344     +  promoter       minimal CaMV 35S promoter: minimal 35S promoter from cauliflower mosaic virus
    507..683     +  polyA_signal   CaMV poly(A) signal: cauliflower mosaic virus polyadenylation signal
   1245..1263    -  promoter       SP6 promoter: promoter for bacteriophage SP6 RNA polymerase
   1328..1987    -  CDS            CmR: chloramphenicol acetyltransferase; cat; confers resistance to chloramphenicol
   1988..2024    -  promoter       cat promoter (fragment): promoter of the E. coli cat gene encoding chloramphenicol acetyltransferase
   2024..2052    -  promoter       tet promoter: E. coli promoter for tetracycline efflux protein gene
   2114..2282    -  rep_origin     ori (fragment): high-copy-number ColE1/pMB1/pBR322/pUC origin of replication
   2314..3021    +  terminator     OCS terminator: octopine synthase terminator
   3022..3042    +  misc_feature   MCS (fragment): pUC18/19 multiple cloning site
   3045..3199    +  CDS            lacZα (fragment): LacZα fragment of β-galactosidase; lacZ fragment
   3265..3289    +  misc_feature   RB T-DNA repeat: right border repeat from nopaline C58 T-DNA
   3629..4030    +  CDS            Y4CG_SINFN (fragment): Protein inferred from homology: Swiss-Prot protein existence level 3. From Sinorhizobium fredii (strain NBRC 101917 / NGR234).
   4590..5219    +  CDS            pVS1 StaA: stability protein from the Pseudomonas plasmid pVS1 (Heeb et al., 2000)
   5648..6721    +  CDS            pVS1 RepA: replication protein from the Pseudomonas plasmid pVS1 (Heeb et al., 2000)
   6787..6981    +  rep_origin     pVS1 oriV: origin of replication for the Pseudomonas plasmid pVS1 (Heeb et al., 2000)
   7184..7223    +  CDS            rop (fragment): Rop protein, which maintains plasmids at low copy number; rop
   7325..7465    +  misc_feature   bom: basis of mobility region from pBR322
   7651..8239    -  rep_origin     ori: high-copy-number ColE1/pMB1/pBR322/pUC origin of replication
   8326..9120    -  CDS            KanR: aminoglycoside phosphotransferase; aphA-3; confers resistance to kanamycin
   9545..9569    +  misc_feature   LB T-DNA repeat: left border repeat from nopaline C58 T-DNA
   9655..9907    -  terminator     MAS terminator: mannopine synthase terminator
   9920..10468   -  CDS            bar: PAT_STRHY - Experimental evidence at protein level: Swiss-Prot protein existence level 1. Inactivates phosphinothricin (PPT) by transfer of an acetyl group from acetyl CoA. Can also acetylate demethylphosphinothricin but not PTT or glutamate. This enzyme is an effector of phosphinothricin tripeptide (PTT or bialaphos) resistance. From Streptomyces hygroscopicus. Introduced by genetic manipulation and expressed in glufosinate-tolerant maize by Dekalb Genetics.
  10474..10854   -  promoter       MAS promoter: mannopine synthase promoter (Velten et al., 1984)
  10899..10919   +  rep_origin     ori (fragment): high-copy-number ColE1/pMB1/pBR322/pUC origin of replication
  10918..10940   +  rep_origin     ori (fragment): high-copy-number ColE1/pMB1/pBR322/pUC origin of replication
  10949..10990   -  rep_origin     ori (fragment): high-copy-number ColE1/pMB1/pBR322/pUC origin of replication
  11095..11113   +  promoter       T7 promoter: promoter for bacteriophage T7 RNA polymerase
  11182..11470   +  promoter       CaMV 35S promoter (fragment): strong constitutive promoter from cauliflower mosaic virus
>Addgene plasmid #84137 | pFGC5941-PacI-ath-STTM419 | addgene full sequence | sequence record 167307 | Addgene NGS Result
TGAGACTTTTCAACAAAGGGTAATTTCGGGAAACCTCCTCGGATTCCATTGCCCAGCTATCTGTCACCTC
ATCGAAAGGACAGTAGAAAAGGAAGGTGGCTCCTACAAATGCCATCATTGCGATAAAGGAAAGGCTATCA
TTCAAGATGCCTCTGCCGACAGTGGCCCCAAAGATGGACCCCCACCCACGAGGAGCATCGTGGAAAAAGA
AGACGTTCCAACCACGTCTTCAAAGCAAGTGGATTGATGTGACATCTCCACTGACATAAGGGATGACGCA
CAACCCCACTATCCTTCGCAAGACCCTTCCTCTATATAAGGAAGTTCATTTCATTTGGAGAGGACAGCCC
AAGCTTCAACATCCTCACTGGCATTCATAAGTCGTTGTTGTTATGGTCTAATTTAAATATGGTCTAAAGA
AGAAGAATCAACATCCTCACTGGCATTCATAAGAATTCGGTACGCTGAAATCACCAGTCTCTCTCTACAA
ATCTATCTCTCTCTATTTTCTCCATAAATAATGTGTGAGTAGTTTCCCGATAAGGGAAATTAGGGTTCTT
ATAGGGTTTCGCTCATGTGTTGAGCATATAAGGAACCCTTAGTATGTATTTGTATTTGTAAAATACTTCT
ATCAATAAAATTTCTAATTCCTAAAACCAAAATCCAGTACTAAAATCCAGATCTCCTAAAGTCCCTATAG
ATCTTTGTCGTGAATATAAACCAGACACGAGACGACTAGACCTGGAGCCCAGACGCCGTTCGAAGCTAGA
AGTACCGCTTAGGCAGGAGGCCGTTAGGGAAAAGATGCTAAGGCAGGATTGGTTACGTTGACTCCCCCGT
AGGTTTGGTCTAAATATGATGAAGTGGACGGAAGGAAGGAGGAAGACAAGGAAGGATAAGGTTGCAGGCC
CTGTGCAAGGTAAGAAGATGGAAATTTGATAGAGGTACGCTACTATACTTATACTATACGCTAAGGGAAT
GATTGTATTTATACCCTATACCCCCTAATAACCCCTTATCAATTTAAGAAATAATCCGCATAAGCCCCCG
CTTAAAAATTGGTATCAGAGCCATGAATAGGTCTATGACCAAAACTCAAGAGGATAAAACCTCACCAAAA
TACGAAGGAGTCCTTAACTCTAAAGATAAAAGATCTTTCAAGATCAAAACTAGTTCCCTCACACCGGTGA
CGGGGATCGCATGCGACCTCTAGACCATCACATTGGAGCTTCAGCTGCTCGAGTTCTATAGTGTCACCTA
AATCGTATGTGTATGATACATAAGGTTATGTATTAATTGTAGCCGCGTTCTTACGTCGACGTACCAATTA
CGCCCCGCCCTGTCACTCATCGCAGTACTGTTGTAATTCATTAAGCATTCTGCCGACATGGAAGCCATCA
CAAACGGCATGATGAACCTGAATCGCCAGCGGCATCAGCACCTTGTCGCCTTGCGTATAATATTTGCCCA
TGGTGAAAACGGGGGCGAAGAAGTTGTCCATATTGGCCACGTTTAAATCAAAACTGGTGAAACTCACCCA
GGGATTGGCTGAGACGAAAAACATATTCTCAATAAACCCTTTAGGGAAATAGGCCAGGTTTTCACCGTAA
CACGCCACATCTTGCGAATATATGTGTAGAAACTGCCGGAAATCGTCGTGGTATTCACTCCAGAGCGATG
AAAACGTTTCAGTTTGCTCATGGAGAACGGTGTAACAAGGGTGAACACTATCCCATATTACCAGCTCACC
GTCTTTCATTGCCATACGGAACTCCGGATGAGCATTCATCAGGCGGGCAAGAATGTGAATAAAGGCCGGA
TAAAACCTGTGCTTATTTTTCTCTACGGTCTTTAAAAAGGCCGTAATGTCCAGCTGAACGGTCTGGTTAT
AGGTACATTGAGCAACTGACTGAAATGCCTCAAAATGTTCTTTACGATGCCATTGGGATATATCAACGGT
GGTATATCCAGTGATTTCTTTCTCCATTTTAGCTTCCTTAGCTCCTGAAAATCTCGATAACTCATTAAAG
CTTATCGATGATAAGCTGTCAAACATGAGAATTTAGCCCGCCTAATGAGCGGGCTTTTTGTTGTGATCCG
CGTTGCTGGCGTTTTTCCATAGGCTCCGCCCCCCTGACGAGCATCACAAAAATCGACGCTCAAGTCAGAG
GTGGCGAAACCCGACAGGACTATAAAGATACCAGGCGTTTCCCCCCTGGAAGCTCCCTCGTGCGCTCTCC
TGTTCCGACCCTGCCGCTTACCGGATACCTGTCCGCCTTTCTTAATTAAGACCCGGGACTAGTCCCTAGA
GTCCTGCTTTAATGAGATATGCGAGACGCCTATGATCGCATGATATTTGCTTTCAATTCTGTTGTGCACG
TTGTAAAAAACCTGAGCATGTGTAGCTCAGATCCTTACCGCCGGTTTCGGTTCATTCTAATGAATATATC
ACCCGTTACTATCGTATTTTTATGAATAATATTCTCCGTTCAATTTACTGATTGTACCCTACTACTTATA
TGTACAATATTAAAATGAAAACAATATATTGTGCTGAATAGGTTTATAGCGACATCTATGATAGAGCGCC
ACAATAACAAACAATTGCGTTTTATTATTACAAATCCAATTTTAAAAAAAGCGGCAGAACCGGTCAAACC
TAAAAGACTGATTACATAAATCTTATTCAAATTTCAAAAGTGCCCCAGGGGCTAGTATCTACGACACACC
GAGCGGCGAACTAATAACGCTCACTGAAGGGAACTCCGGTTCCCCGCCGGCGCGCATGGGTGAGATTCCT
TGAAGTTGAGTATTGGCCGTCCGCTCTACCGAAAGTTACGGGCACCATTCAACCCGGTCCAGCACGGCGG
CCGGGTAACCGACTTGCTGCCCCGAGAATTATGCAGCATTTTTTTGGTGTATGTGGGCCCCAAATGAAGT
GCAGGTCAAACCTTGACAGTGACGACAAATCGTTGGGCGGGTCCAGGGCGAATTTTGCGACAACATGTCG
AGGCTCAGCAGGACCTGCAGGCATGCAAGCTTGGCACTGGCCGTCGTTTTACAACGTCGTGACTGGGAAA
ACCCTGGCGTTACCCAACTTAATCGCCTTGCAGCACATCCCCCTTTCGCCAGCTGGCGTAATAGCGAAGA
GGCCCGCACCGATCGCCCTTCCCAACAGTTGCGCAGCCTGAATGGCGAATGCTAGAGCAGCTTGAGCTTG
GATCAGATTGTCGTTTCCCGCCTTCAGTTTAAACTATCAGTGTTTGACAGGATATATTGGCGGGTAAACC
TAAGAGAAAAGAGCGTTTATTAGAATAATCGGATATTTAAAAGGGCGTGAAAAGGTTTATCCGTTCGTCC
ATTTGTATGTGCATGCCAACCACAGGGTTCCCCTCGGGATCAAAGTACTTTGATCCAACCCCTCCGCTGC
TATAGTGCAGTCGGCTTCTGACGTTCAGTGCAGCCGTCTTCTGAAAACGACATGTCGCACAAGTCCTAAG
TTACGCGACAGGCTGCCGCCCTGCCCTTTTCCTGGCGTTTTCTTGTCGCGTGTTTTAGTCGCATAAAGTA
GAATACTTGCGACTAGAACCGGAGACATTACGCCATGAACAAGAGCGCCGCCGCTGGCCTGCTGGGCTAT
GCCCGCGTCAGCACCGACGACCAGGACTTGACCAACCAACGGGCCGAACTGCACGCGGCCGGCTGCACCA
AGCTGTTTTCCGAGAAGATCACCGGCACCAGGCGCGACCGCCCGGAGCTGGCCAGGATGCTTGACCACCT
ACGCCCTGGCGACGTTGTGACAGTGACCAGGCTAGACCGCCTGGCCCGCAGCACCCGCGACCTACTGGAC
ATTGCCGAGCGCATCCAGGAGGCCGGCGCGGGCCTGCGTAGCCTGGCAGAGCCGTGGGCCGACACCACCA
CGCCGGCCGGCCGCATGGTGTTGACCGTGTTCGCCGGCATTGCCGAGTTCGAGCGTTCCCTAATCATCGA
CCGCACCCGGAGCGGGCGCGAGGCCGCCAAGGCCCGAGGCGTGAAGTTTGGCCCCCGCCCTACCCTCACC
CCGGCACAGATCGCGCACGCCCGCGAGCTGATCGACCAGGAAGGCCGCACCGTGAAAGAGGCGGCTGCAC
TGCTTGGCGTGCATCGCTCGACCCTGTACCGCGCACTTGAGCGCAGCGAGGAAGTGACGCCCACCGAGGC
CAGGCGGCGCGGTGCCTTCCGTGAGGACGCATTGACCGAGGCCGACGCCCTGGCGGCCGCCGAGAATGAA
CGCCAAGAGGAACAAGCATGAAACCGCACCAGGACGGCCAGGACGAACCGTTTTTCATTACCGAAGAGAT
CGAGGCGGAGATGATCGCGGCCGGGTACGTGTTCGAGCCGCCCGCGCACGTCTCAACCGTGCGGCTGCAT
GAAATCCTGGCCGGTTTGTCTGATGCCAAGCTGGCGGCCTGGCCGGCCAGCTTGGCCGCTGAAGAAACCG
AGCGCCGCCGTCTAAAAAGGTGATGTGTATTTGAGTAAAACAGCTTGCGTCATGCGGTCGCTGCGTATAT
GATGCGATGAGTAAATAAACAAATACGCAAGGGGAACGCATGAAGGTTATCGCTGTACTTAACCAGAAAG
GCGGGTCAGGCAAGACGACCATCGCAACCCATCTAGCCCGCGCCCTGCAACTCGCCGGGGCCGATGTTCT
GTTAGTCGATTCCGATCCCCAGGGCAGTGCCCGCGATTGGGCGGCCGTGCGGGAAGATCAACCGCTAACC
GTTGTCGGCATCGACCGCCCGACGATTGACCGCGACGTGAAGGCCATCGGCCGGCGCGACTTCGTAGTGA
TCGACGGAGCGCCCCAGGCGGCGGACTTGGCTGTGTCCGCGATCAAGGCAGCCGACTTCGTGCTGATTCC
GGTGCAGCCAAGCCCTTACGACATATGGGCCACCGCCGACCTGGTGGAGCTGGTTAAGCAGCGCATTGAG
GTCACGGATGGAAGGCTACAAGCGGCCTTTGTCGTGTCGCGGGCGATCAAAGGCACGCGCATCGGCGGTG
AGGTTGCCGAGGCGCTGGCCGGGTACGAGCTGCCCATTCTTGAGTCCCGTATCACGCAGCGCGTGAGCTA
CCCAGGCACTGCCGCCGCCGGCACAACCGTTCTTGAATCAGAACCCGAGGGCGACGCTGCCCGCGAGGTC
CAGGCGCTGGCCGCTGAAATTAAATCAAAACTCATTTGAGTTAATGAGGTAAAGAGAAAATGAGCAAAAG
CACAAACACGCTAAGTGCCGGCCGTCCGAGCGCACGCAGCAGCAAGGCTGCAACGTTGGCCAGCCTGGCA
GACACGCCAGCCATGAAGCGGGTCAACTTTCAGTTGCCGGCGGAGGATCACACCAAGCTGAAGATGTACG
CGGTACGCCAAGGCAAGACCATTACCGAGCTGCTATCTGAATACATCGCGCAGCTACCAGAGTAAATGAG
CAAATGAATAAATGAGTAGATGAATTTTAGCGGCTAAAGGAGGCGGCATGGAAAATCAAGAACAACCAGG
CACCGACGCCGTGGAATGCCCCATGTGTGGAGGAACGGGCGGTTGGCCAGGCGTAAGCGGCTGGGTTGCC
TGCCGGCCCTGCAATGGCACTGGAACCCCCAAGCCCGAGGAATCGGCGTGAGCGGTCGCAAACCATCCGG
CCCGGTACAAATCGGCGCGGCGCTGGGTGATGACCTGGTGGAGAAGTTGAAGGCCGCGCAGGCCGCCCAG
CGGCAACGCATCGAGGCAGAAGCACGCCCCGGTGAATCGTGGCAAGCGGCCGCTGATCGAATCCGCAAAG
AATCCCGGCAACCGCCGGCAGCCGGTGCGCCGTCGATTAGGAAGCCGCCCAAGGGCGACGAGCAACCAGA
TTTTTTCGTTCCGATGCTCTATGACGTGGGCACCCGCGATAGTCGCAGCATCATGGACGTGGCCGTTTTC
CGTCTGTCGAAGCGTGACCGACGAGCTGGCGAGGTGATCCGCTACGAGCTTCCAGACGGGCACGTAGAGG
TTTCCGCAGGGCCGGCCGGCATGGCCAGTGTGTGGGATTACGACCTGGTACTGATGGCGGTTTCCCATCT
AACCGAATCCATGAACCGATACCGGGAAGGGAAGGGAGACAAGCCCGGCCGCGTGTTCCGTCCACACGTT
GCGGACGTACTCAAGTTCTGCCGGCGAGCCGATGGCGGAAAGCAGAAAGACGACCTGGTAGAAACCTGCA
TTCGGTTAAACACCACGCACGTTGCCATGCAGCGTACGAAGAAGGCCAAGAACGGCCGCCTGGTGACGGT
ATCCGAGGGTGAAGCCTTGATTAGCCGCTACAAGATCGTAAAGAGCGAAACCGGGCGGCCGGAGTACATC
GAGATCGAGCTAGCTGATTGGATGTACCGCGAGATCACAGAAGGCAAGAACCCGGACGTGCTGACGGTTC
ACCCCGATTACTTTTTGATCGATCCCGGCATCGGCCGTTTTCTCTACCGCCTGGCACGCCGCGCCGCAGG
CAAGGCAGAAGCCAGATGGTTGTTCAAGACGATCTACGAACGCAGTGGCAGCGCCGGAGAGTTCAAGAAG
TTCTGTTTCACCGTGCGCAAGCTGATCGGGTCAAATGACCTGCCGGAGTACGATTTGAAGGAGGAGGCGG
GGCAGGCTGGCCCGATCCTAGTCATGCGCTACCGCAACCTGATCGAGGGCGAAGCATCCGCCGGTTCCTA
ATGTACGGAGCAGATGCTAGGGCAAATTGCCCTAGCAGGGGAAAAAGGTCGAAAAGGTCTCTTTCCTGTG
GATAGCACGTACATTGGGAACCCAAAGCCGTACATTGGGAACCGGAACCCGTACATTGGGAACCCAAAGC
CGTACATTGGGAACCGGTCACACATGTAAGTGACTGATATAAAAGAGAAAAAAGGCGATTTTTCCGCCTA
AAACTCTTTAAAACTTATTAAAACTCTTAAAACCCGCCTGGCCTGTGCATAACTGTCTGGCCAGCGCACA
GCCGAAGAGCTGCAAAAAGCGCCTACCCTTCGGTCGCTGCGCTCCCTACGCCCCGCCGCTTCGCGTCGGC
CTATCGCGGCCGCTGGCCGCTCAAAAATGGCTGGCCTACGGCCAGGCAATCTACCAGGGCGCGGACAAGC
CGCGCCGTCGCCACTCGACCGCCGGCGCCCACATCAAGGCACCCTGCCTCGCGCGTTTCGGTGATGACGG
TGAAAACCTCTGACACATGCAGCTCCCGGAGACGGTCACAGCTTGTCTGTAAGCGGATGCCGGGAGCAGA
CAAGCCCGTCAGGGCGCGTCAGCGGGTGTTGGCGGGTGTCGGGGCGCAGCCATGACCCAGTCACGTAGCG
ATAGCGGAGTGTATACTGGCTTAACTATGCGGCATCAGAGCAGATTGTACTGAGAGTGCACCATATGCGG
TGTGAAATACCGCACAGATGCGTAAGGAGAAAATACCGCATCAGGCGCTCTTCCGCTTCCTCGCTCACTG
ACTCGCTGCGCTCGGTCGTTCGGCTGCGGCGAGCGGTATCAGCTCACTCAAAGGCGGTAATACGGTTATC
CACAGAATCAGGGGATAACGCAGGAAAGAACATGTGAGCAAAAGGCCAGCAAAAGGCCAGGAACCGTAAA
AAGGCCGCGTTGCTGGCGTTTTTCCATAGGCTCCGCCCCCCTGACGAGCATCACAAAAATCGACGCTCAA
GTCAGAGGTGGCGAAACCCGACAGGACTATAAAGATACCAGGCGTTTCCCCCTGGAAGCTCCCTCGTGCG
CTCTCCTGTTCCGACCCTGCCGCTTACCGGATACCTGTCCGCCTTTCTCCCTTCGGGAAGCGTGGCGCTT
TCTCATAGCTCACGCTGTAGGTATCTCAGTTCGGTGTAGGTCGTTCGCTCCAAGCTGGGCTGTGTGCACG
AACCCCCCGTTCAGCCCGACCGCTGCGCCTTATCCGGTAACTATCGTCTTGAGTCCAACCCGGTAAGACA
CGACTTATCGCCACTGGCAGCAGCCACTGGTAACAGGATTAGCAGAGCGAGGTATGTAGGCGGTGCTACA
GAGTTCTTGAAGTGGTGGCCTAACTACGGCTACACTAGAAGGACAGTATTTGGTATCTGCGCTCTGCTGA
AGCCAGTTACCTTCGGAAAAAGAGTTGGTAGCTCTTGATCCGGCAAACAAACCACCGCTGGTAGCGGTGG
TTTTTTTGTTTGCAAGCAGCAGATTACGCGCAGAAAAAAAGGATCTCAAGAAGATCCTTTGATCTTTTCT
ACGGGGTCTGACGCTCAGTGGAACGAAAACTCACGTTAAGGGATTTTGGTCATGCATTCTAGGTACTAAA
ACAATTCATCCAGTAAAATATAATATTTTATTTTCTCCCAATCAGGCTTGATCCCCAGTAAGTCAAAAAA
TAGCTCGACATACTGTTCTTCCCCGATATCCTCCCTGATCGACCGGACGCAGAAGGCAATGTCATACCAC
TTGTCCGCCCTGCCGCTTCTCCCAAGATCAATAAAGCCACTTACTTTGCCATCTTTCACAAAGATGTTGC
TGTCTCCCAGGTCGCCGTGGGAAAAGACAAGTTCCTCTTCGGGCTTTTCCGTCTTTAAAAAATCATACAG
CTCGCGCGGATCTTTAAATGGAGTGTCTTCTTCCCAGTTTTCGCAATCCACATCGGCCAGATCGTTATTC
AGTAAGTAATCCAATTCGGCTAAGCGGCTGTCTAAGCTATTCGTATAGGGACAATCCGATATGTCGATGG
AGTGAAAGAGCCTGATGCACTCCGCATACAGCTCGATAATCTTTTCAGGGCTTTGTTCATCTTCATACTC
TTCCGAGCAAAGGACGCCATCGGCCTCACTCATGAGCAGATTGCTCCAGCCATCATGCCGTTCAAAGTGC
AGGACCTTTGGAACAGGCAGCTTTCCTTCCAGCCATAGCATCATGTCCTTTTCCCGTTCCACATCATAGG
TGGTCCCTTTATACCGGCTGTCCGTCATTTTTAAATATAGGTTTTCATTTTCTCCCACCAGCTTATATAC
CTTAGCAGGAGACATTCCTTCCGTATCTTTTACGCAGCGGTATTTTTCGATCAGTTTTTTCAATTCCGGT
GATATTCTCATTTTAGCCATTTATTATTTCCTTCCTCTTTTCTACAGTATTTAAAGATACCCCAAGAAGC
TAATTATAACAAGACGAACTCCAATTCACTGTTCCTTGCATTCTAAAACCTTAAATACCAGAAAACAGCT
TTTTCAAAGTTGTTTTCAAAGTTGGCGTATAACATAGTATCGACGGAGCCGATTTTGAAACCGCGGTGAT
CACAGGCAGCAACGCTCTGTCATCGTTACAATCAACATGCTACCCTCCGCGAGATCATCCGTGTTTCAAA
CCCGGCAGCTTAGTTGCCGTTCTTCCGAATAGCATCGGTAACATGAGCAAAGTCTGCCGCCTTACAACGG
CTCTCCCGCTGACGCCGTCCCGGACTGATGGGCTGCCTGTATCGAGTGGTGATTTTGTGCCGAGCTGCCG
GTCGGGGAGCTGTTGGCTGGCTGGTGGCAGGATATATTGTGGTGTAAACAAATTGACGCTTAGACAACTT
AATAACACATTGCGGACGTTTTTAATGTACTGAATTAACGCCGAATTAATTCGAGCTCGGATCTGATAAT
TTATTTGAAAATTCATAAGAAAAGCAAACGTTACATGAATTGATGAAACAATACAAAGACAGATAAAGCC
ACGCACATTTAGGATATTGGCCGAGATTACTGAATATTGAGTAAGATCACGGAATTTCTGACAGGAGCAT
GTCTTCAATTCAGCCCAAATGGCAGTTGAAATACTCAAACCGCCCCATATGCAGGAGCGGATCATTCATT
GTTTGTTTGGTTGCCTTTGCCAACATGGGAGTCCAAGATTCTGCAGTCAAATCTCGGTGACGGGCAGGAC
CGGACGGGGCGGTACCGGCAGGCTGAAGTCCAGCTGCCAGAAACCCACGTCATGCCAGTTCCCGTGCTTG
AAGCCGGCCGCCCGCAGCATGCCGCGGGGGGCATATCCGAGCGCCTCGTGCATGCGCACGCTCGGGTCGT
TGGGCAGCCCGATGACAGCGACCACGCTCTTGAAGCCCTGTGCCTCCAGGGACTTCAGCAGGTGGGTGTA
GAGCGTGGAGCCCAGTCCCGTCCGCTGGTGGCGGGGGGAGACGTACACGGTCGACTCGGCCGTCCAGTCG
TAGGCGTTGCGTGCCTTCCAGGGGCCCGCGTAGGCGATGCCGGCGACCTCGCCGTCCACCTCGGCGACGA
GCCAGGGATAGCGCTCCCGCAGACGGACGAGGTCGTCCGTCCACTCCTGCGGTTCCTGCGGCTCGGTACG
GAAGTTGACCGTGCTTGTCTCGATGTAGTGGTTGACGATGGTGCAGACCGCCGGCATGTCCGCCTCGGTG
GCACGGCGGATGTCGGCCGGGCGTCGTTCTGGGCTCATCGATTCGATTTGGTGTATCGAGATTGGTTATG
AAATTCAGATGCTAGTGTAATGTATTGGTAATTTGGGAAGATATAATAGGAAGCAAGGCTATTTATCCAT
TTCTGAAAAGGCGAAATGGCGTCACCGCGAGCGTCACGCGCATTCCGTTCTTGCTGTAAAGCGTTGTTTG
GTACACTTTTGACTAGCGAGGCTTGGCGTGTCAGCGTATCTATTCAAAAGTCGTTAATGGCTGCGGATCA
AGAAAAAGTTGGAATAGAAACAGAATACCCGCGAAATTCAGGCCCGGTTGCCATGTCCTACACGCCGAAA
TAAACGACCAAATTAGTAGAAAAATAAAAACTGACTCGGATACTTACGTCACGTCTTGCGCACTGATTTG
AAAAATCTCAGAATTCATGGATCCTAGGTGAGTCTAGAGAGTTAATTAAGAAAGGCGGACAGGTATCCGC
GTAATCTGCTGCTTGCAAACTTAATTAAGTTTGCAAGCAGCAGATTACGCGCAGAAAAAAAGGATCTCAA
GGAGGTCCTTTGGATCACAAAAAAAAAGCCCGCTCATTAGGCGGGTTAAATTCCCGGGTACTGCAGCCGA
TTCATTAATGCAGGTTAACCTGGCTTATCGAAATTAATACGACTCACTATAGGGAGACCGGCAGATCTGA
TCCCTACTCCAAAAATGTCAAAGATACAGTCTCAGAAGACCAAAGGGCTATTGAGACTTTTCAACAAAGG
GTAATTTCGGGAAACCTCCTCGGATTCCATTGCCCAGCTATCTGTCACTTCATCGAAAGGACAGTGGAAA
AGGAAGGTGGCTCCTACAAATGCCATCATTGCGATAAAGGAAAGGCTATCATTCAAGATGCCTCTGCCGA
CAGTGGTCCCAAAGATGGACCCCCACCCACGAGGAGCATCGTGGGAAAAGAAGACGTTCCAACCACGTCT
TCAAAGCAAGTGGATTGATGTGACATCTCCACTGACGTAAGGGATGACGCACAATCCCACCCCTACTCCG
AAAATGTCAAAGATACTGTCTCAGAAGACCAAAGGGCTAT
