>Addgene plasmid #84137 | pFGC5941-PacI-ath-STTM419 | depositor partial sequence | sequence record 160693 | STTM
CAACATCCTCACTGGCATTCATAAGTTGTTGTTGTTATGGTCTAATTTAAATATGGTCTAAAGAAGAAGA
ATCAACATCCTCACTGGCATTCATAA
